>Addgene plasmid #23731 | pDONR223-HK3 | depositor partial sequence | sequence record 10918 | Author sequence
ATGGACTCCATTGGGTCTTCAGGGTTGCGGCAGGGGGAAGAAACCCTGAGTTGCTCTGAGGAGGGCTTGC
CCGGGCCCTCAGACAGCTCAGAGCTGGTGCAGGAGTGCCTGCAGCAGTTCAAGGTGACAAGGGCACAGCT
ACAGCAGATCCAAGCCAGCCTCTTGGGTTCCATGGAGCAGGCGCTGAGGGGACAGGCCAGCCCTGCCCCT
GCGGTCCGGATGCTGCCTACATACGTGGGGTCCACCCCACATGGCACTGAGCAAGGAGACTTCGTGGTGC
TGGAGCTGGGGGCCACAGGGGCCTCACTGCGTGTTTTGTGGGTGACTCTAACTGGCATTGAGGGGCATAG
GGTGGAGCCCAGAAGCCAGGAGTTTGTGATCCCCCAAGAGGTGATGCTGGGTGCTGGCCAGCAGCTCTTT
GACTTTGCTGCCCACTGCCTGTCTGAGTTCCTGGATGCGCAGCCTGTGAACAAACAGGGTCTGCAGCTTG
GCTTCAGCTTCTCTTTCCCTTGTCACCAGACGGGCTTGGACAGGAGCACCCTCATTTCCTGGACCAAAGG
TTTTAGGTGCAGTGGTGTGGAAGGCCAGGATGTGGTCCAGCTGCTGAGAGATGCCATTCGGAGGCAGGGG
GCCTACAACATCGACGTGGTTGCTGTGGTGAACGACACAGTGGGCACCATGATGGGCTGTGAGCCGGGGG
TCAGGCCGTGTGAGGTTGGGCTAGTTGTAGACACGGGCACCAACGCGTGTTACATGGAGGAGGCACGGCA
TGTGGCAGTGCTGGACGAAGACCGGGGCCGCGTCTGCGTCAGCGTCGAGTGGGGCTCCTTCAGCGATGAT
GGGGCGCTGGGACCAGTGCTGACCACCTTCGACCATACCCTGGACCATGAGTCCCTGAATCCTGGTGCTC
AGAGGTTTGAGAAGATGATCGGAGGCCTGTACCTGGGTGAGCTGGTGCGGCTGGTGCTGGCTCACTTGGC
CCGGTGTGGGGTCCTCTTTGGTGGCTGCACCTCCCCTGCCCTGCTGAGCCAAGGCAGCATCCTCCTGGAA
CACGTGGCTGAGATGGAGGACCCCTCTACTGGGGCAGCCCGTGTCCATGCTATCCTGCAGGACTTGGGCC
TGAGCCCTGGGGCTTCGGATGTTGAGCTTGTGCAGCACGTCTGTGCGGCCGTGTGCACGCGGGCTGCCCA
GCTCTGTGCTGCCGCCCTGGCCGCTGTTCTCTCCTGCCTCCAGCACAGCCGGGAGCAACAAACACTCCAG
GTTGCTGTGGCCACCGGAGGCCGAGTGTGTGAGCGGCACCCCAGGTTCTGCAGCGTCCTGCAGGGGACAG
TGATGCTCCTGGCCCCGGAATGCGATGTCTCCTTAATCCCCTCTGTGGATGGTGGTGGCCGGGGAGTGGC
GATGGTGACTGCTGTGGCTGCCCGTCTGGCTGCCCACCGGCGCCTGCTGGAGGAGACCCTGGCCCCATTC
CGGTTGAACCATGATCAACTGGCTGCGGTTCAGGCACAGATGCGGAAGGCCATGGCCAAGGGGCTCCGAG
GGGAGGCCTCCTCCCTTCGCATGCTGCCCACTTTCGTCCGGGCCACCCCTGATGGCAGCGAGCGAGGGGA
TTTCCTGGCCCTGGACCTCGGGGGCACGAACTTCCGTGTCCTCCTGGTACGTGTGACCACAGGCGTGCAG
ATCACCAGCGAGATCTACTCCATTCCCGAGACTGTGGCCCAGGGTTCTGGGCAGCAGCTCTTTGACCACA
TCGTGGACTGCATCGTGGACTTCCAGCAGAAGCAGGGCCTGAGCGGGCAGAGCCTCCCACTGGGTTTTAC
CTTCTCCTTCCCATGTAGGCAGCTTGGCCTAGACCAGGGCATCCTCCTGAACTGGACCAAGGGTTTCAAG
GCATCAGACTGCGAGGGCCAAGATGTCGTGAGTCTGTTGCGGGAAGCCATCACTCGCAGACAGGCAGTGG
AGCTGAATGTGGTTGCCATTGTCAATGACACGGTGGGGACCATGATGTCCTGTGGCTATGAGGACCCCCG
TTGCGAGATAGGCCTCATTGTCGGAACCGGCACCAATGCCTGCTACATGGAGGAGCTCCGGAATGTGGCG
GGCGTGCCTGGGGACTCAGGCCGCATGTGCATCAACATGGAGTGGGGCGCCTTTGGGGACGATGGCTCTC
TGGCCATGCTCAGCACCCGCTTTGATGCAAGTGTGGACCAGGCGTCCATCAACCCCGGCAAGCAGAGGTT
TGAAAAGATGATCAGCGGCATGTACCTGGGGGAGATCGTCCGCCACATCCTTTTACATTTAACCAGCCTT
GGCGTTCTCTTCCGGGGCCAGCAGATCCAGCGCCTTCAGACCAGGGACATCTTCAAGACCAAGTTCCTCT
CTGAGATCGAAAGTGACAGCCTGGCCCTGCGGCAGGTCCGAGCCATCCTAGAGGATCTGGGGCTACCCCT
GACCTCAGATGACGCCCTGATGGTGCTAGAGGTGTGCCAGGCTGTGTCCCAGAGGGCTGCCCAGCTCTGT
GGGGCGGGTGTAGCTGCCGTGGTGGAGAAGATCCGGGAGAACCGGGGCCTGGAAGAGCTGGCAGTGTCTG
TGGGGGTGGATGGAACGCTCTACAAGCTGCACCCGCGCTTCTCCAGCCTGGTGGCGGCCACAGTGCGGGA
GCTGGCCCCTCGCTGTGTGGTCACGTTCCTGCAGTCAGAGGATGGGTCCGGCAAAGGTGCGGCCCTGGTC
ACCGCTGTTGCCTGCCGCCTTGCGCAGTTGACTCGTGTCTGA
