>Addgene plasmid #23731 | pDONR223-HK3 | addgene partial sequence | sequence record 29630 | 23731 with M13pUc-fwd
TCGGGCCCAATAATGATTTTATTTTGACTGATAGTGACCTGTTCGTTGCAACAAATTGATGAGCAATGCT
TTTTTATAATGCCAACTTTGTACAAAAAAGTTGGCATGGACTCCATTGGGTCTTCAGGGTTGCGGCAGGG
GGAAGAAACCCTGAGTTGCTCTGAGGAGGGCTTGCCCGGGCCCTCAGACAGCTCAGAGCTGGTGCAGGAG
TGCCTGCAGCAGTTCAAGGTGACAAGGGCACAGCTACAGCAGATCCAAGCCAGCCTCTTGGGTTCCATGG
AGCAGGCGCTGAGGGGACAGGCCAGCCCTGCCCCTGCGGTCCGGATGCTGCCTACATACGTGGGGTCCAC
CCCACATGGCACTGAGCAAGGAGACTTCGTGGTGCTGGAGCTGGGGGCCACAGGGGCCTCACTGCGTGTT
TTGTGGGTGACTCTAACTGGCATTGAGGGGCATAGGGTGGAGCCCAGAAGCCAGGAGTTTGTGATCCCCC
AAGAGGTGATGCTGGGTGCTGGCCAGCAGCTCTTTGACTTTGCTGCCCACTGCCTGTCTGAGTTCCTGGA
TGCGCAGCCTGTGAACAAACAGGGTCTGCAGCTTGGCTTCAGCTTCTCTTTCCCTTGTCACCAGACGGGC
TTGGACAGGAGCACCCTCATTTCCTGGACCAAAGGTTTTAGGTGCAGTGGTGTGGAAGGCCAGGATGTGG
TCCAGCTGCTGAGAGATGCCATTCGGAGGCAGGGGGCCTACAACATCGACGTGGTTGCTGTGGTGAACGA
C
