[The description below was written by a language model from this plasmid's Addgene catalogue record.]
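Description:
pDONR223-HK3 is a Gateway entry-type clone built in the pDONR223 donor vector backbone (about 5 kb without insert), carrying the human HK3 open reading frame, which encodes hexokinase 3 (the "white cell" hexokinase, also known as HKIII or HXK3). The insert is recorded as roughly 2.8 kb and was introduced by Gateway recombination. The plasmid is maintained in E. coli as a high-copy plasmid under spectinomycin selection. No feature table is supplied with the record, so the origin of replication and the recombination sites flanking the ORF are not itemised. In general, an ORF recombined into a pDONR vector ends up flanked by attL sites that allow transfer to attR-containing destination vectors. M13 forward and reverse primer sites on either side of the insert are listed for sequence verification.

The key design feature is that the HK3 ORF lacks a stop codon. This "open" configuration lets the coding sequence be moved by recombination into a destination vector that supplies a C-terminal epitope tag of choice together with a stop codon. The record does not list any promoter driving HK3, and the depositors explicitly state that the plasmid should not be used directly for transfection. It serves instead as a shuttle and archival source of the ORF. A set of compatible lentiviral destination vectors (pLX301 to pLX304) is suggested for expressing the ORF in mammalian cells. The clone belongs to a kit of such ORF clones, and the associated publication concerns resistance to RAF inhibition through reactivation of the MAP kinase pathway.
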