Addgene plasmid #23731: pDONR223-HK3
Depositing lab: William Hahn & David Root. Depositing organization: Dana-Farber Cancer Institute. Publication: COT drives resistance to RAF inhibition through MAP kinase pathway reactivation. Johannessen CM, Boehm JS, Kim SY, Thomas SR, Wardwell L, Johnson LA, Emery CM, Stransky N, Cogdill AP, Barretina J, Caponigro G, Hieronymus H, Murray RR, Salehi-Ashtiani K, Hill DE, Vidal M, Zhao JJ, Yang X, Alkan O, Kim S, Harris JL, Wilson CJ, Myer VE, Finan PM, Root DE, Roberts TM, Golub T, Flaherty KT, Dummer R, Weber BL, Sellers WR, Schlegel R, Wargo JA, Hahn WC, Garraway LA. Nature. 2010 Dec 16;468(7326):968-72. doi: 10.1038/nature09627 PubMed 21107320.
Backbone
  Vector backbone: pDONR223
  Backbone manufacturer: Invitrogen
  Backbone size w/o insert (bp): 5005
  Vector type: Gateway Donor vector
Growth in bacteria
  Bacterial resistance: Spectinomycin, 50 μg/mL
  Growth temperature: 37°C
  Growth strain: DH5alpha
  Copy number: High Copy
Gene/Insert
  Gene/Insert name: HK3 (alt name: hexokinase 3 (white cell))
  Species: H. sapiens (human)
  Insert size (bp): 2772
  Entrez Gene: HK3 (a.k.a. HKIII, HXK3)
  Cloning method: Gateway Cloning
  Sequencing primers: 5′ M13pUC-fwd; 3′ M13rev
Terms and licenses: Academic/Nonprofit Terms; Industry Terms: Not Available to Industry
Depositor comments: The ORF has no Stop codon. This design enables easy recombination into a destination vector to add an epitope tag of choice and Stop codon to the ORF. Do NOT use this plasmid directly for transfections. A set of 4 custom lentiviral vectors is available ( pLX301 (http://www.addgene.org/25895/) , pLX302 (http://www.addgene.org/25896/) , pLX303 (http://www.addgene.org/25897/) , pLX304 (http://www.addgene.org/25890/) ) to be used to express these ORFs in mammalian cells. These plasmids are not included in the kit and must be ordered separately.
How to cite: pDONR223-HK3 was a gift from William Hahn & David Root (Addgene plasmid # 23731 ; http://n2t.net/addgene:23731 ; RRID:Addgene_23731)
